>Addgene plasmid #188795 | Ec2Avs4 | addgene full sequence | sequence record 369420 | Addgene NGS Result
TAGCGCGTTAATTATAAGTGGAGAAGGCGGCTCAGGAAAAACATCTTTAATAAAAGAGCTTTATGGCAAT
AAAGGTCGGATGGATGTCTTTTATGTCCATAAGGCGACGGAATTTTCTGTTAGCAACTTGAATGAGTTTT
TGTCGGGTGTTTTTTTAAAGGATTTTATTGAAGCACATGAAGGAGCTGACAATAAAACAGTTGTAATTGA
TTCAGCGGAACACTTAATTGCTCTAGAAAATACCAATCCTATAAAAGAGTACCTATCCAGCTTAATTAAA
TCAGGATGGAGAGTGTGGTTCACCACGAGAAATGCCTATCTGGATGATTTGATTTTTCAATTATATGAAG
TTTACAATATTAGTTTTAAGTCTGTACGCCTAGAAAATCTGAATGAAGATACATTATTCGAGCTTGCTAA
AAAACATAATTTTGTCATCCCTGATGATAAAAATCTCAAAGTTCTCATAATGACTCCATTTTATCTCAGA
GAGTATTTGAGATTTTATCAAGAAAACAAAGGCGCAAGCTACTTTGAATTCAAAGAGTCTTTATGGCCAA
GAGTCATTGCAAAACGGTCACCACAACGAGAACAATTTTTTATACGTCTTGCCGAAGAAAGAGCTAATTC
TGGAAGATTTTTCGTCATTCCAGACCCGAACTACTCAAATGAAACAGTAGAAAAAGCGTTGGTTTCCGAT
GGAATAATTAGCTATGAGCCAGTTCGTGGATATTTTATTACCCACGATATTTATGAAGAATGGGCACTCG
ATAAATTCGTCGAGAGCAACTTTTTATCCTCAGAAAATGCAGAAATATTTTTTGATAGAATACAACAATC
TTTGCCCATAAGAAGAGTTTTCAGGCGGTGGCTATCAGAAAAGCTTAACGCGGCCAATGAAGAAGTTAAC
CATCTTATTGTGGAAACCTTATCATCTCGTAAAATATCTAATTTGTGGAAAGATGAAGTTCTCGTTTCCA
TGCTTCTATCCGACTATTCCGATTACTTTTTTAAAGTTAATAAAGATTCACTGTTGGAAGACGACTTGTG
GCTGCTCAAACGGATATGCTTGTTGATAAGAATAGGGTGCAAAGAGATAGACAATAGCTTTTTTGATAGA
CTTGATGTGAGAGCGCCAGATATTTTATCAATGGAATATGTAATAACCAAGCCCAAAGGAAATGGATGGA
AATCGCTTATCAAGTTCATTAATGATAATCTAGAAAAAATAGGTGTCAATAATCTTAATTTTGTATTGCC
TGTTCTCTACGACTGGAACTGTCACAACAAGTCTGGCGATTCAACTAAATATTCCAGCATAATAGCATTG
TCTTTTTACAAATCGGTAATTGAAGATGATGTCTATATTAGCGATACTGATTTTTCCAAGAGTTTAATCC
TCACCATTCTTTATGGAGCAGGTGAAATTAAAAATGAACTTGAAACTATTATTGACGAAATAATCATAAA
TAATTGGAAGCAACATAACGATCCATATCATTTAATGAGTGAATTCATTTTAACAAGAATGGAATGCTTT
AATGTTGCCATGGTTATTCCGGAAAAAGTAATTGCTCTTGCAAAATGTCTGTGGATGTATGAATCACCAG
AAAGCGATGATTATTTTTATAGTTCAAGATTAGATATAGATCATGAATTTGGTATTAATAATGGACACCA
AAACTATTATCCAGCCAGTGCTTATCAAACCCCCATATACGCTCTACTGCAAGCTAATTTAGAATTAACA
TTAAACTTTATTATTGAACTAATAAATTACGCTTCAAAAAAATATGTGGCATCAAACCTTGATAAGGGCC
AGATTAAAACAGCGAAACTGTTACTAGATGATGGGAAGAAAATTGATCTCCCTATTTCAAATCGTCTTTG
GTGTATGTACCGAGGTACACAAGTAAATCCTCATTTATTAGAATCAATATTAATGTCACTAGAACGTTTC
TTTCTTGAAAGAGGAGAAAACACAAAAGCTCAAACACTTGAATATTATCTAAACTATATCCTAACTAGAG
CTGAATCCTCTGCACTCGTGGCAGTTGTCGCAAGCATTGTATGTGCGTTTCATGAGAAAACATTTAATGT
TGCTAAAATTCTATTCAGGACAAAAGAGTTTTTCATCTTTGACACATCTCGAATGATGCAGGATCAAACA
CATAAGACTCAGCTTACTTTGCTAAAAAACCCTCTCATCAATCGGATAGATGAACTTCACGAAAATGAAA
GGATAAGCACCTGTGACAAAAAACATCGGAAACTATCATTAGAAAACATTGCGCTTCACTACCAGTTTTT
TAGAGCAGAGGAACTAAGCGAAAGGGAAACAGAGAAAAGGCTCCAGGAAATTTGGAAGATTCTTGATGCT
CACTATACAGATTTACCAGATAAAGAACGAGAAAGTCATCAAGATAAAACGTGGCGTTTATATTTGGCCC
GTATGGACAAAAGAAAAATGTCACCTGAAATAAAGGAAATAGAAAATTGTATAGCAATAGAATTCAACCC
AGAGATTGCCCCAGAGCTTAAGGAATTTAGTGAAACATCTCTGCGTGAAGCTAGCAAACTATTTACACAT
TCCGGTTTAAATATTTGGGCTGAAAACAGATTCTATAATAGAGATAATTACAAAAAATATGAATTATATG
AAAACAATCCACTGACTGCTTTGAACGAGGCAAAAGAAATATGGGATCAACTTTCAGAAGGTAACATGAG
GGAGGAGTTGCTGTTTTATCGAGCGACGCCATCGTATGTATGTGCCGTGTTATTGCGGGACTTTAAGGAA
ATACTAGTAAAAAACGAACTGGAATTTTGTAGGGAAGTTATATTTGAATATGTAAATATCGTTAACAATT
ATGATTACATGCACCAGTTCGGCGATGGCCTTGTTCCTGCATTATTTGTGCTCCCAATATTAATAGAAGA
TTTTCCGGACGACCGACTAACCATCAAACTGCTATTAATCAACGCACTAATGAGGCATGATCCACTATCC
ATGATGGGAATGGATAGTATAAATTCAGTAGCCATTCAAGCAGTTCAGTACTTGTGGAATAATCAACCTG
AGTTCATGAAATCTCTGTATATTGGTTATCTAGTTATCTCTCAAAAATATAGGGATGTTCGGAATCGTTT
AAAACAAGAGGCATATAAGCAGCATAAATATGAAATTAACGACGATGACTTTGAGTTGGAGTTATCTAAA
GAATTAGAGTGTGTAGTACAGAGTATCAAAGATGAAACTATCACGGAATCCGCAATAGACAATATTGAAT
TCATAGATAAGGATATATTAATAACTGTTTTTCAGCTTGTACCATTGAATGGCGAACACAAGAAACAAGT
GCCATTTACTGAGGAAATTATTAGGATAATTTCACAGCAATTGCTTTCACAAGACAGAGAAGGCCGCATT
GATTATACTTTTAGATATCAATTTTTAAAGCACTATGCCCGTTTTATCCTTCATCTACAGGATAGTGAAA
AGAACAAATACCTTAAGTACTTTACCGATAATTTCACCTTAGGTGAAGGTATGGCAGATTTGTTAAATGA
ATTTATTAGCGCTGAAGATTCATTGAATATGCCAGACTCATTTTGGTATGTTTGGAGTATATTTAAAGGT
CACATCATTGATTCAATAAGCAATCAATGTTGGAAATATGATAAAGAGCGCATAATCGAATCCTTTTTAT
TTTCAAGAGTCCCTTGGAAGGATGAAGCAAAGACATGGCATACATTTTCACCGGGAAATAGAGCGTTTTT
TAGTGATTTAAGCGATAAGATAGGCGGTGAACCATCTTTTATATATAGTATCTGTAAACTCCTTTGTGGC
ATAGGAAGCGAATTTGTTGACGATGGAATTTATTGGATTAGTAATGCAATAAAGAACCATGATATCGATT
TATCACAAGATAAATCAGGGAATACACTATTTTACTTGGAACGATATATGAGAAGATATCTATTCAAAAA
TCATGACAAAGTTAGACGGACACCAAACCTAAAAGCACGGTCAATGATGGTTCTGGATTTTCTAGTCGAG
CAATATTCCATTACAGGTTACCTCCTTAGAGAAGATATAGCCTAGCGAAAATGCTTGTCACTGTTCGCAA
TAACTAGCATAACCCCTTGGGGCCTCTAAACGGGTCTTGAGGGGTTTTTTGCTGAAACCTCAGGCATTTG
AGAAGCACACGGTCACACTGCTTCCGGTAGTCAATAAACCGGTAAACCAGCAATAGACATAAGCGGCTAT
TTAACGACCCTGCCCTGAACCGACGACCGGGTCGAATTTGCTTTCGAATTTCTGCCATTCATCCGCTTAT
TATCACTTATTCAGGCGTAGCACCAGGCGTTTAAGGGCACCAATAACTGCCTTAAAAAAATTACGCCCCG
CCCTGCCACTCATCGCAATACTGTTGTAATTCATTTAACATTCTGCCGACATGGAAGCCATCACAGACGG
CATGATGAACCTGAATCGCCAGCGGCATCAGCACCTTGTCGCCTTGCGTATAATATTTGCCCATAGTGAA
AACGGGGGCGAAGAAGTTGTCCATATTGGCCACGTTTAAATCAAAACTGGTGAAACTCACCCAGGGATTG
GCTGAGACGAAAAACATATTCTCAATAAACCCTTTAGGGAAATAGGCCAGGTTTTCACCGTAACACGCCA
CATCTTGCGAATATATGTGTAGAAACTGCCGGAAATCGTCGTGGTATTCACTCCAGAGCGATGAAAACGT
TTCAGTTTGCTCATGGAAAACGGTGTAACAAGGGTGAACACTATCCCATATCACCAGCTCACCGTCTTTC
ATCGCCATACGGAACTCTGGATGAGCATTCATCAGGCGGGCAAGAATGTGAATAAAGGCCGGATAAAACT
TGTGCTTATTTTTCTTTACGGTCTTTAAAAAGGCCGTAATATCCAGCTGAACGGTCTGGTTATAGGTACA
TTGAGCAACTGACTGAAATGCCTCAAAATGTTCTTTACGATGCCATTGGGATATATCAACGGTGGTATAT
CCAGTGATTTTTTTCTCCATTTTAGCTTCCTTAGCTCCTGAAAATCTCGATAACTCAAAAAATACGCCCG
GTAGTGATCTTATTTCATTATGGTGAAAGTTGGAACCTCTTACGTGCCGATCAACGTCTCATTTTCGCCA
AAAGTTGGCCCAGGGCTTCCCGGTATCAACAGGGACACCAGGATTTATTTATTCTGCGAAGTGATCTTCC
GTCACAGGTATTTATTCGGCGCAAAGTGCGTCGGGTGATGCTGCCAACTTACTGATTTAGTGTATGATGG
TGTTTTTGAGGTGCTCCAGTGGCTTCTGTTTCTATCAGCTGTCCCTCCTGTTCAGCTACTGACGGGGTGG
TGCGTAACGGCAAAAGCACCGCCGGACATCAGCGCTAGCGGAGTGTATACTGGCTTACTATGTTGGCACT
GATGAGGGTGTCAGTGAAGTGCTTCATGTGGCAGGAGAAAAAAGGCTGCACCGGTGCGTCAGCAGAATAT
GTGATACAGGATATATTCCGCTTCCTCGCTCACTGACTCGCTACGCTCGGTCGTTCGACTGCGGCGAGCG
GAAATGGCTTACGAACGGGGCGGAGATTTCCTGGAAGATGCCAGGAAGATACTTAACAGGGAAGTGAGAG
GGCCGCGGCAAAGCCGTTTTTCCATAGGCTCCGCCCCCCTGACAAGCATCACGAAATCTGACGCTCAAAT
CAGTGGTGGCGAAACCCGACAGGACTATAAAGATACCAGGCGTTTCCCCCTGGCGGCTCCCTCGTGCGCT
CTCCTGTTCCTGCCTTTCGGTTTACCGGTGTCATTCCGCTGTTATGGCCGCGTTTGTCTCATTCCACGCC
TGACACTCAGTTCCGGGTAGGCAGTTCGCTCCAAGCTGGACTGTATGCACGAACCCCCCGTTCAGTCCGA
CCGCTGCGCCTTATCCGGTAACTATCGTCTTGAGTCCAACCCGGAAAGACATGCAAAAGCACCACTGGCA
GCAGCCACTGGTAATTGATTTAGAGGAGTTAGTCTTGAAGTCATGCGCCGGTTAAGGCTAAACTGAAAGG
ACAAGTTTTGGTGACTGCGCTCCTCCAAGCCAGTTACCTCGGTTCAAAGAGTTGGTAGCTCAGAGAACCT
TCGAAAAACCGCCCTGCAAGGCGGTTTTTTCGTTTTCAGAGCAAGAGATTACGCGCAGACCAAAACGATC
TCAAGAAGATCATCTTATTAATCAGATAAAATATTTCTAGATTTCAGTGCAATTTATCTCTTCAAATGTA
GCACCTGAAGTCAGCCCCATACGATATAAGTTGTAATTCTCATGTTAGTCATGCCCCGCGCCCACCGGAA
GGAGCTGACTGGGTTGAAGGCTCTCAAGGGCATCGGTCGAGATCCCGGTGCCTAATGAGTGAGCTAACTT
ACATTAATTGCGTTGCGCAAGGCTGAGAAGGTCTGATTTGAACCAAAGCGAGACTTTACTTTTTTACGAA
AGCCTCAAATAGTCATTGCAAATGATATCGTTTGAATATCAGTTAATACTTAAAAAGGATATAGTAAAAT
TGATTAAGATAGATTGGGAAATATTTAAAGCAAAATTTTCAGCAAATCCACAAGACGCTTTTGAATGGAT
GTGTTATCTCCTTTTTTGCAATGAATTTCGAGTGAAAACTGGAATTTTCCGATATAAAAACCAATCGGCA
ATAGAAACCAATCCAATTTCCTCAAATGGAGTAAATGTGGGTTGGCAAGCTAAATTTTATGAAACCGCAT
TATCTGGACATAAAAATGAATTACTAGAAACGCTTATAAAAGCGAAACGTGATTACCCTGATCTGAATAA
AATAATTTTTTACACGAATTCAGAGTGGGGTCAAAACAAGGGAAAAGAACCACAAGGAAAAATAGAAGTA
GAAACGAAGGCAAAAGCAAACAACTTAGAAATTGAATGGAGATGCTGTAGCTTTTTCGAATCGCCGTTTG
TTGTCGATGATTGTAACCGGATCGCTTCGTACTTCTTCACTCGTTCTGATAATTTATTTAGACTTTTGGA
GTCGTTTGAGTCTCATACCCTTGCAATTCTGGACGATATAGAAACTACTATAACCTTTGGCGATGAAGAT
GTTTCAATCAATCGTTCTAATATTATATCTGAAATTGAAAAGTCAGATAC
Features (pLannotate 1.2.2; 8 found; start..end, strand, type, name):
   4134..4181    +  terminator     T7 terminator: transcription terminator for bacteriophage T7 RNA polymerase
   4404..5060    -  CDS            cat: CAT_ECOLX - Experimental evidence at protein level: Swiss-Prot protein existence level 1. This enzyme is an effector of chloramphenicol resistance in bacteria. From Escherichia coli. This protein is used as a marker in many commonly used cloning vectors, such as pACYC184.
   5061..5163    -  promoter       cat promoter: promoter of the E. coli cat gene encoding chloramphenicol acetyltransferase
   5284..5427    +  mobile_element IS1 (fragment): prokaryotic transposable element IS1
   5546..5601    -  rep_origin     RSF ori (fragment): Plasmids containing the RSF 1030 origin of replication can be propagated in E. coli cells that contain additional plasmids with compatible origins.
   5689..6234    -  rep_origin     p15A ori: Plasmids containing the medium-copy-number p15A origin of replication can be propagated in E. coli cells that contain a second plasmid with the ColE1 origin.
   6346..6410    -  CDS            TcR (fragment): tetracycline efflux protein; tet; confers resistance to tetracycline
   6425..6446    -  protein_bind   CAP binding site: CAP binding activates transcription in the presence of cAMP. E. coli catabolite activator protein
