[The description below was written by a language model from this plasmid's Addgene catalogue record and pLannotate feature annotations shown in this document.]
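Description:
Ec2Avs4 is a 7,190 bp bacterial expression plasmid built on the pACYC184 backbone and carrying the Avs4 gene from Escherichia coli strain 382_h. It replicates from the p15A origin, which keeps it at low copy number and makes it compatible with ColE1-type plasmids in the same E. coli cell. Selection is by chloramphenicol, through the cat gene (chloramphenicol acetyltransferase) driven by its own promoter. The annotation also picks up typical pACYC184 remnants: an IS1 fragment, a short match to the RSF origin adjacent to p15A, a small leftover piece of the tetracycline resistance gene (so tetracycline selection is not expected to function), and a CAP binding site.

The payload is a 4,856 bp insert introduced by Gibson assembly, accounting for about two thirds of the plasmid. The automated feature table does not annotate the Avs4 coding sequence itself, leaving a large unannotated region that presumably corresponds to the insert. A T7 terminator lies at the downstream end of this region. No promoter driving the insert is annotated or named in the record, so it is unclear whether Avs4 is expressed from native upstream sequence or another element. No tags or reporters are recorded.

Avs proteins are antiviral STAND-family NTPases. The associated publication concerns prokaryotic innate immunity through pattern recognition of conserved viral proteins. The plasmid is therefore suited to expressing this defense gene heterologously in laboratory E. coli, for example to test protection against phage infection or, given the compatible origin, alongside a second plasmid encoding candidate phage trigger proteins.
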