Addgene plasmid #188795: Ec2Avs4
Purpose: Avs4 from Escherichia coli 382_h
Depositing lab: Feng Zhang. Depositing organization: Broad Institute. Publication: Prokaryotic innate immunity through pattern recognition of conserved viral proteins. Gao LA, Wilkinson ME, Strecker J, Makarova KS, Macrae RK, Koonin EV, Zhang F. Science. 2022 Aug 12;377(6607):eabm4096. doi: 10.1126/science.abm4096. Epub 2022 Aug 12. PubMed 35951700.
Backbone
  Vector backbone: pACYC184
  Backbone size w/o insert (bp): 2334
  Total vector size (bp): 7190
  Vector type: Bacterial Expression
Growth in bacteria
  Bacterial resistance: Chloramphenicol, 25 μg/mL
  Growth temperature: 37°C
  Growth strain: DH5alpha
  Copy number: Low Copy
Gene/Insert
  Gene/Insert name: Ec2Avs4
  Species: Escherichia coli 382_h
  Insert size (bp): 4856
  GenBank ID: EEW5978513.1
  Cloning method: Gibson Cloning
  Sequencing primers: 5′ N/A
Terms and licenses: Academic/Nonprofit Terms; Industry Terms: Not Available to Industry
How to cite: Ec2Avs4 was a gift from Feng Zhang (Addgene plasmid # 188795 ; http://n2t.net/addgene:188795 ; RRID:Addgene_188795)
